>Addgene plasmid #195213 | GFP-NHERF1 WT | addgene full sequence | sequence record 384472 | Addgene NGS Result
TTAGTTATTAATAGTAATCAATTACGGGGTCATTAGTTCATAGCCCATATATGGAGTTCCGCGTTACATA
ACTTACGGTAAATGGCCCGCCTGGCTGACCGCCCAACGACCCCCGCCCATTGACGTCAATAATGACGTAT
GTTCCCATAGTAACGCCAATAGGGACTTTCCATTGACGTCAATGGGTGGAGTATTTACGGTAAACTGCCC
ACTTGGCAGTACATCAAGTGTATCATATGCCAAGTACGCCCCCTATTGACGTCAATGACGGTAAATGGCC
CGCCTGGCATTATGCCCAGTACATGACCTTATGGGACTTTCCTACTTGGCAGTACATCTACGTATTAGTC
ATCGCTATTACCATGGTGATGCGGTTTTGGCAGTACATCAATGGGCGTGGATAGCGGTTTGACTCACGGG
GATTTCCAAGTCTCCACCCCATTGACGTCAATGGGAGTTTGTTTTGGCACCAAAATCAACGGGACTTTCC
AAAATGTCGTAACAACTCCGCCCCATTGACGCAAATGGGCGGTAGGCGTGTACGGTGGGAGGTCTATATA
AGCAGAGCTGGTTTAGTGAACCGTCAGATCCGCTAGCGCTACCGGTCGCCACCATGGTGAGCAAGGGCGA
GGAGCTGTTCACCGGGGTGGTGCCCATCCTGGTCGAGCTGGACGGCGACGTAAACGGCCACAAGTTCAGC
GTGTCCGGCGAGGGCGAGGGCGATGCCACCTACGGCAAGCTGACCCTGAAGTTCATCTGCACCACCGGCA
AGCTGCCCGTGCCCTGGCCCACCCTCGTGACCACCCTGACCTACGGCGTGCAGTGCTTCAGCCGCTACCC
CGACCACATGAAGCAGCACGACTTCTTCAAGTCCGCCATGCCCGAAGGCTACGTCCAGGAGCGCACCATC
TTCTTCAAGGACGACGGCAACTACAAGACCCGCGCCGAGGTGAAGTTCGAGGGCGACACCCTGGTGAACC
GCATCGAGCTGAAGGGCATCGACTTCAAGGAGGACGGCAACATCCTGGGGCACAAGCTGGAGTACAACTA
CAACAGCCACAACGTCTATATCATGGCCGACAAGCAGAAGAACGGCATCAAGGTGAACTTCAAGATCCGC
CACAACATCGAGGACGGCAGCGTGCAGCTCGCCGACCACTACCAGCAGAACACCCCCATCGGCGACGGCC
CCGTGCTGCTGCCCGACAACCACTACCTGAGCACCCAGTCCGCCCTGAGCAAAGACCCCAACGAGAAGCG
CGATCACATGGTCCTGCTGGAGTTCGTGACCGCCGCCGGGATCACTCTCGGCATGGACGAGCTGTACAAG
TCCGGCCGGACTCAGATCCTGATGAGCGCGGACGCAGCGGCCGGGGCGCCCCTGCCCCGGCTCTGCTGCC
TGGAGAAGGGTCCGAACGGCTACGGCTTCCACCTGCACGGGGAGAAGGGCAAGTTGGGCCAGTACATCCG
GCTGGTGGAGCCCGGCTCGCCGGCCGAGAAGGCGGGGCTGCTGGCGGGGGACCGGCTGGTGGAGGTGAAC
GGGGAGAACGTGGAAAAGGAGACCCACCAGCAGGTGGTGAGCCGCATCCGCGCCGCACTCAACGCCGTGC
GCCTGCTGGTGGTCGACCCCGAGACGGACGAGCAGCTGCAGAAGCTCGGCGTCCAGGTCCGAGAGGAGCT
GCTGCGCGCCCAGGAAGCGCCGGGGCAGGCCGAGCCGCCGGCCGCCGCCGAGGTGCAGGGGGCTGGCAAC
GAAAATGAGCCTCGCGAGGCCGACAAGAGCCACCCGGAGCAGCGCGAGCTTCGGCCTCGGCTCTGTACCA
TGAAGAAGGGCCCCAGTGGCTATGGCTTCAACCTGCACAGCGACAAGTCCAAGCCAGGCCAGTTCATCCG
GTCAGTGGACCCAGACTCCCCGGCTGAGGCTTCAGGGCTCCGGGCCCAGGATCGCATTGTGGAGGTGAAC
GGGGTCTGCATGGAGGGGAAGCAGCATGGGGACGTGGTGTCCGCCATCAGGGCTGGCGGGGACGAGACCA
AGCTGCTGGTGGTGGACAGGGAAACTGACGAGTTCTTCAAGAAATGCAGAGTGATCCCATCTCAGGAGCA
CCTGAATGGTCCCCTGCCTGTGCCCTTCACCAATGGGGAGATACAGAAGGAGAACAGTCGTGAAGCCCTG
GCAGAGGCAGCCTTGGAGAGCCCCAGGCCAGCCCTGGTGAGATCCGCCTCCAGTGACACCAGCGAGGAGC
TGAATTCCCAAGACAGCCCCCCAAAACAGGACTCCACAGCGCCCTCGTCTACCTCCTCCTCCGACCCCAT
CCTAGACTTCAACATCTCCCTGGCCATGGCCAAAGAGAGGGCCCACCAGAAACGCAGCAGCAAACGGGCC
CCGCAGATGGACTGGAGCAAGAAAAACGAACTCTTCAGCAACCTCTGAGCCGGGTCGAGGGGAATTCTGC
AGTCGACGGTACCGCGGGCCCGGGATCCACCGGATCTAGATAACTGATCATAATCAGCCATACCACATTT
GTAGAGGTTTTACTTGCTTTAAAAAACCTCCCACACCTCCCCCTGAACCTGAAACATAAAATGAATGCAA
TTGTTGTTGTTAACTTGTTTATTGCAGCTTATAATGGTTACAAATAAAGCAATAGCATCACAAATTTCAC
AAATAAAGCATTTTTTTCACTGCATTCTAGTTGTGGTTTGTCCAAACTCATCAATGTATCTTAACGCGTA
AATTGTAAGCGTTAATATTTTGTTAAAATTCGCGTTAAATTTTTGTTAAATCAGCTCATTTTTTAACCAA
TAGGCCGAAATCGGCAAAATCCCTTATAAATCAAAAGAATAGACCGAGATAGGGT
[37 nt withheld, positions 2856-2892]
AAAGAACGTGGACTCCAACGTCAAAGG
[49 nt withheld, positions 2920-2968]
T
[91 nt withheld, positions 2970-3060]
G
[124 nt withheld, positions 3062-3185]
CAGGTGGCACTTTTCGGGGAAATGTGCGCGGAACCCCTATTTGTTTATTTTTCTAAATACATTCAAATAT
GTATCCGCTCATGAGACAATAACCCTGATAAATGCTTCAATAATATTGAAAAAGGAAGAGTCCTGAGGCG
GAAAGAACCAGCTGTGGAATGTGTGTCAGTTAGGGTGTGGAAAGTCCCCAGGCTCCCCAGCAGGCAGAAG
TATGCAAAGCATGCATCTCAATTAGTCAGCAACCAGGTGTGGAAAGTCCCCAGGCTCCCCAGCAGGCAGA
AGTATGCAAAGCATGCATCTCAATTAGTCAGCAACCATAGTCCCGCCCCTAACTCCGCCCATCCCGCCCC
TAACTCCGCCCAGTTCCGCCCATTCTCCGCCCCATGGCTGACTAATTTTTTTTATTTATGCAGAGGCCGA
GGCCGCCTCGGCCTCTGAGCTATTCCAGAAGTAGTGAGGAGGCTTTTTTGGAGGCCTAGGCTTTTGCAAA
GATCGATCAAGAGACAGGATGAGGATCGTTTCGCATGATTGAACAAGATGGATTGCACGCAGGTTCTCCG
GCCGCTTGGGTGGAGAGGCTATTCGGCTATGACTGGGCACAACAGACAATCGGCTGCTCTGATGCCGCCG
TGTTCCGGCTGTCAGCGCAGGGGCGCCCGGTTCTTTTTGTCAAGACCGACCTGTCCGGTGCCCTGAATGA
ACTGCAAGACGAGGCAGCGCGGCTATCGTGGCTGGCCACGACGGGCGTTCCTTGCGCAGCTGTGCTCGAC
GTTGTCACTGAAGCGGGAAGGGACTGGCTGCTATTGGGCGAAGTGCCGGGGCAGGATCTCCTGTCATCTC
ACCTTGCTCCTGCCGAGAAAGTATCCATCATGGCTGATGCAATGCGGCGGCTGCATACGCTTGATCCGGC
TACCTGCCCATTCGACCACCAAGCGAAACATCGCATCGAGCGAGCACGTACTCGGATGGAAGCCGGTCTT
GTCGATCAGGATGATCTGGACGAAGAGCATCAGGGGCTCGCGCCAGCCGAACTGTTCGCCAGGCTCAAGG
CGAGCATGCCCGACGGCGAGGATCTCGTCGTGACCCATGGCGATGCCTGCTTGCCGAATATCATGGTGGA
AAATGGCCGCTTTTCTGGATTCATCGACTGTGGCCGGCTGGGTGTGGCGGACCGCTATCAGGACATAGCG
TTGGCTACCCGTGATATTGCTGAAGAGCTTGGCGGCGAATGGGCTGACCGCTTCCTCGTGCTTTACGGTA
TCGCCGCTCCCGATTCGCAGCGCATCGCCTTCTATCGCCTTCTTGACGAGTTCTTCTGAGCGGGACTCTG
GGGTTCGAAATGACCGACCAAGCGACGCCCAACCTGCCATCACGAGATTTCGATTCCACCGCCGCCTTCT
ATGAAAGGTTGGGCTTCGGAATCGTTTTCCGGGACGCCGGCTGGATGATCCTCCAGCGCGGGGATCTCAT
GCTGGAGTTCTTCGCCCACCCTAGGGGGAGGCTAACTGAAACACGGAAGGAGACAATACCGGAAGGAACC
CGCGCTATGACGGCAATAAAAAGACAGAATAAAACGCACGGTGTTGGGTCGTTTGTTCATAAACGCGGGG
TTCGGTCCCAGGGCTGGCACTCTGTCGATACCCCACCGAGACCCCATTGGGGCCAATACGCCCGCGTTTC
TTCCTTTTCCCCACCCCACCCCCCAAGTTCGGGTGAAGGCCCAGGGCTCGCAGCCAACGTCGGGGCGGCA
GGCCCTGCCATAGCCTCAGGTTACTCATATATACTTTAGATTGATTTAAAACTTCATTTTTAATTTAAAA
GGATCTAGGTGAAGATCCTTTTTGATAATCTCATGACCAAAATCCCTTAACGTGAGTTTTCGTTCCACTG
AGCGTCAGACCCCGTAGAAAAGATCAAAGGATCTTCTTGAGATCCTTTTTTTCTGCGCGTAATCTGCTGC
TTGCAAACAAAAAAACCACCGCTACCAGCGGTGGTTTGTTTGCCGGATCAAGAGCTACCAACTCTTTTTC
CGAAGGTAACTGGCTTCAGCAGAGCGCAGATACCAAATACTGTTCTTCTAGTGTAGCCGTAGTTAGGCCA
CCACTTCAAGAACTCTGTAGCACCGCCTACATACCTCGCTCTGCTAATCCTGTTACCAGTGGCTGCTGCC
AGTGGCGATAAGTCGTGTCTTACCGGGTTGGACTCAAGACGATAGTTACCGGATAAGGCGCAGCGGTCGG
GCTGAACGGGGGGTTCGTGCACACAGCCCAGCTTGGAGCGAACGACCTACACCGAACTGAGATACCTACA
GCGTGAGCTATGAGAAAGCGCCACGCTTCCCGAAGGGAGAAAGGCGGACAGGTATCCGGTAAGCGGCAGG
GTCGGAACAGGAGAGCGCACGAGGGAGCTTCCAGGGGGAAACGCCTGGTATCTTTATAGTCCTGTCGGGT
TTCGCCACCTCTGACTTGAGCGTCGATTTTTGTGATGCTCGTCAGGGGGGCGGAGCCTATGGAAAAACGC
CAGCAACGCGGCCTTTTTACGGTTCCTGGCCTTTTGCTGGCCTTTTGCTCACATGTTCTTTCCTGCGTTA
TCCCCTGATTCTGTGGATAACCGTATTACCGCCATGCA
Features (pLannotate 1.2.2; 15 found; start..end, strand, type, name):
     62..365     +  enhancer       CMV enhancer: human cytomegalovirus immediate early enhancer
    366..569     +  promoter       CMV promoter: human cytomegalovirus (CMV) immediate early promoter
    614..1330    +  CDS            EGFP: EGFP is a basic (constitutively fluorescent) green fluorescent protein published in 1996, derived from Aequorea victoria. It is reported to be a rapidly-maturing weak dimer with moderate acid sensitivity.
   1352..2425    +  CDS            SLC9A3R1: NHRF1_HUMAN - Also known as NHERF, NHERF1. Experimental evidence at protein level: Swiss-Prot protein existence level 1. Scaffold protein that connects plasma membrane proteins with members of the ezrin/moesin/radixin family and thereby helps to link them to the actin cytoskeleton and to regulate their surface expression. Necessary for recycling of internalized ADRB2. Was first known to play a role in the regulation of the activity and subcellular location of SLC9A3. Necessary for cAMP-mediated phosphorylation and inhibition of SLC9A3. May enhance Wnt signaling. May participate in HTR4 targeti
   2442..2478    +  misc_feature   MCS (fragment): multiple cloning site
   2495..2579    +  CDS            large T antigen (fragment): large T antigen from SV40 (simian virus 40)
   2602..2723    +  polyA_signal   SV40 poly(A) signal: SV40 polyadenylation signal
   2757..3185    -  rep_origin     f1 ori (sequence partly withheld): f1 bacteriophage origin of replication; arrow indicates direction of (+) strand synthesis
   3212..3316    +  promoter       AmpR promoter: bla
   3318..3675    +  promoter       SV40 promoter: SV40 enhancer and early promoter
   3710..4504    +  CDS            NeoR/KanR: aminoglycoside phosphotransferase from Tn5; aph(3')-II (or nptII); confers resistance to neomycin, kanamycin, and G418 (Geneticin®)
   4525..4677    +  CDS            ble (fragment): BLE_KLEPN - Experimental evidence at protein level: Swiss-Prot protein existence level 1. Binding protein with a strong affinity to the bleomycin family of antibiotics. Binds to CL990; an antimitotic-antibiotic compound. From Klebsiella pneumoniae.
   4736..4783    +  polyA_signal   HSV TK poly(A) signal: herpes simplex virus thymidine kinase polyadenylation signal (Cole and Stacy, 1985)
   4874..4890    -  polyA_signal   bGH poly(A) signal (fragment): bovine growth hormone polyadenylation signal
   5112..5700    +  rep_origin     ori: high-copy-number ColE1/pMB1/pBR322/pUC origin of replication
