[The description below was written by a language model from this plasmid's Addgene catalogue record and pLannotate feature annotations shown in this document.]
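Description:
GFP-NHERF1 WT is a mammalian expression plasmid of about 5.8 kb built on a pEGFP backbone. It produces human NHERF1 (also known as EBP50 or SLC9A3R1) fused to enhanced green fluorescent protein. In the feature table the EGFP coding sequence sits directly upstream of the NHERF1 open reading frame with only a short linker between them, so the tag is at the N-terminus of the scaffold protein. Transcription of the fusion is driven by the human cytomegalovirus immediate early enhancer and promoter and terminated by the SV40 polyadenylation signal. A remnant of the multiple cloning site lies just downstream of the insert. The small large T antigen, ble and bGH poly(A) fragments called by the annotation tool are probably incidental matches to backbone sequence rather than functional elements.

The plasmid is propagated in E. coli through a high-copy ColE1/pUC-type origin and selected with kanamycin. The Tn5 aminoglycoside phosphotransferase gene (NeoR/KanR) is placed behind tandem bacterial (bla) and SV40 early promoters and followed by the HSV TK poly(A) signal. The same marker therefore gives kanamycin resistance in bacteria and can support G418 selection in transfected mammalian cells. An f1 origin is also present, which allows single-stranded DNA production.

NHERF1 is a scaffold protein that links plasma membrane proteins to ezrin/radixin/moesin family members and so to the actin cytoskeleton. The "WT" in the name indicates the wild-type form. The construct suits live or fixed-cell imaging of NHERF1 localisation and dynamics, and the associated publication concerns phosphorylation-dependent regulation of microvillar assembly by this protein.
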