Addgene plasmid #195213: GFP-NHERF1 WT
Purpose: Mammalian expression vector for GFP tagged NHERF1.
Depositing lab: Anthony Bretscher & David Bryant. Depositing organization: Cornell University. Publication: The scaffolding protein EBP50 regulates microvillar assembly in a phosphorylation-dependent manner. Garbett D, LaLonde DP, Bretscher A. J Cell Biol. 2010 Oct 18;191(2):397-413. doi: 10.1083/jcb.201004115. Epub 2010 Oct 11. PubMed 20937695.
Backbone
  Vector backbone: pEGFP
  Vector type: Mammalian Expression
Growth in bacteria
  Bacterial resistance: Kanamycin, 50 μg/mL
  Growth temperature: 37°C
  Growth strain: DH5alpha
  Copy number: High Copy
Gene/Insert
  Gene/Insert name: NHERF1
  Species: H. sapiens (human)
  Entrez Gene: NHERF1 (a.k.a. EBP50, NHE-RF, NHERF, NHERF-1, NPHLOP2, SLC9A3R1)
Terms and licenses: Academic/Nonprofit Terms; Industry Terms: Not Available to Industry
How to cite: GFP-NHERF1 WT was a gift from Anthony Bretscher & David Bryant (Addgene plasmid # 195213 ; http://n2t.net/addgene:195213 ; RRID:Addgene_195213)
